Addgene plasmid #123621: pDDGFP-Leu2d-GgKDELR2 R47K
Purpose: Expresses GgKDELR2 with Arg47Lys mutation in S. cerevisiae cells using Galactose induction, -URA and -Leu selection
Depositing lab: Simon Newstead. Depositing organization: University of Oxford. Publication: Structural basis for pH-dependent retrieval of ER proteins from the Golgi by the KDEL receptor. Brauer P, Parker JL, Gerondopoulos A, Zimmermann I, Seeger MA, Barr FA, Newstead S. Science. 2019 Mar 8;363(6431):1103-1107. doi: 10.1126/science.aaw2859. PubMed 30846601.
Backbone
  Vector backbone: pDDGFP-Leu2d
  Backbone manufacturer: Plasmid #58352
  Vector type: Yeast Expression
Growth in bacteria
  Bacterial resistance: Ampicillin, 100 μg/mL
  Growth temperature: 37°C
  Growth strain: DH5alpha
  Copy number: High Copy
Gene/Insert
  Gene/Insert name: KDELR2
  Species: G. gallus (chicken)
  Insert size (bp): 696
  Mutation: Arg47Lys
  Entrez Gene: KDELR2
  Tag / fusion protein: TEV-GFP-His (C terminal on backbone)
  Cloning method: Ligation Independent Cloning
Terms and licenses: Academic/Nonprofit Terms; Industry Terms: Not Available to Industry
How to cite: pDDGFP-Leu2d-GgKDELR2 R47K was a gift from Simon Newstead (Addgene plasmid # 123621 ; http://n2t.net/addgene:123621 ; RRID:Addgene_123621)
