[The description below was written by a language model from this plasmid's Addgene catalogue record and pLannotate feature annotations shown in this document.]
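Description:
pDDGFP-Leu2d-GgKDELR2 R47K is an episomal yeast expression plasmid of about 9.3 kb, built on the pDDGFP-Leu2d backbone for galactose-inducible production of a GFP-tagged membrane protein in Saccharomyces cerevisiae. It is a shuttle vector. In E. coli it is propagated at high copy through a ColE1/pUC-type origin with ampicillin resistance (bla). In yeast it replicates from the 2μ origin and carries two auxotrophic markers, URA3 with its own promoter and LEU2. Only a short fragment of the LEU2 promoter is annotated, which fits the "Leu2d" name: a weakly expressed LEU2 allele that favours cells with raised plasmid copy number when leucine is withheld. Remnants of a pBluescript-type backbone are also present (lac promoter/operator, lacZα and f1 ori fragments, T3 and T7 promoters) and have no evident role in the yeast expression function.

The expression cassette places the chicken (Gallus gallus) KDELR2 coding sequence under the GAL1 promoter, which is regulated by Gal4 and induced by galactose, and ends with the CYC1 terminator. KDELR2 is the KDEL receptor, which recognises the C-terminal K-D-E-L motif on ER-resident proteins and returns them from the Golgi to the ER in a pH-dependent manner. This version carries an Arg47Lys substitution. The receptor is fused at its C terminus to a backbone-encoded TEV–GFP–His tag; the feature table annotates the GFP as GFPmut3, while the TEV site and His tag are listed only in the catalogue fields. Such a tag typically allows fluorescence monitoring of expression, affinity purification and protease removal of the tag. The record gives the purpose as expressing the mutant receptor in yeast, in connection with structural work on pH-dependent KDEL retrieval.
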