Features (pLannotate 1.2.2; 26 found; start..end, strand, type, name):
     69..1411    +  rep_origin     2μ ori: yeast 2μ plasmid origin of replication
   1438..1542    +  promoter       AmpR promoter: bla
   1543..2403    +  CDS            AmpR: β-lactamase; bla; confers resistance to ampicillin, carbenicillin, and related antibiotics
   2574..3162    +  rep_origin     ori: high-copy-number ColE1/pMB1/pBR322/pUC origin of replication
   3345..3437    +  CDS            lacI (fragment): lac repressor; lacI; The lac repressor binds to the lac operator to inhibit transcription in E. coli. This inhibition can be relieved by adding lactose or isopropyl-β-D-thiogalactopyranoside (IPTG).
   3450..3471    +  protein_bind   CAP binding site: CAP binding activates transcription in the presence of cAMP. E. coli catabolite activator protein
   3486..3516    +  promoter       lac promoter: promoter for the E. coli lac operon
   3524..3540    +  protein_bind   lac operator: The lac repressor binds to the lac operator to inhibit transcription in E. coli. This inhibition can be relieved by adding lactose or isopropyl-β-D-thiogalactopyranoside (IPTG). lac repressor encoded by lacI
   3585..3603    +  promoter       T3 promoter: promoter for bacteriophage T3 RNA polymerase
   3627..4068    +  promoter       GAL1 promoter: S. cerevisiae GAL1; inducible promoter, regulated by Gal4
   4083..4103    +  misc_feature   MCS (fragment): pBluescript multiple cloning site
   4104..4739    +  CDS            KDELR2: ERD22_CHICK - Experimental evidence at protein level: Swiss-Prot protein existence level 1. Receptor for the C-terminal sequence motif K-D-E-L that is present on endoplasmic reticulum resident proteins and that mediates their recycling from the Golgi back to the endoplasmic reticulum (By similarity). Binding is pH dependent, and is optimal at pH 5-5.4 (PubMed:30846601). From Gallus gallus (Chicken).
   4770..5480    +  CDS            GFPmut3: GFPmut3 is a basic (constitutively fluorescent) green fluorescent protein published in 1996, derived from Aequorea victoria. It is reported to be a very rapidly-maturing weak dimer.
   5508..5552    +  misc_feature   MCS (fragment): pBluescript multiple cloning site
   5553..5800    +  terminator     CYC1 terminator: S. cerevisiae CYC1; transcription terminator for CYC1
   5819..5837    -  promoter       T7 promoter: promoter for bacteriophage T7 RNA polymerase
   5845..6000    +  CDS            lacZα (fragment): LacZα fragment of β-galactosidase; lacZ fragment
   6004..6134    +  rep_origin     f1 ori (fragment) (sequence partly withheld): f1 bacteriophage origin of replication; arrow indicates direction of (+) strand synthesis
   6511..7605    -  CDS            LEU2: 3-isopropylmalate dehydrogenase, required for leucine biosynthesis; S. cerevisiae LEU2; yeast auxotrophic marker
   7609..7634    -  promoter       LEU2 promoter (fragment): S. cerevisiae LEU2
   7668..7999    +  rep_origin     f1 ori (fragment) (sequence partly withheld): f1 bacteriophage origin of replication; arrow indicates direction of (+) strand synthesis
   8000..8051    -  misc_feature   bom (fragment): basis of mobility region from pBR322
   8130..8933    -  CDS            URA3: orotidine-5'-phosphate decarboxylase, required for uracil biosynthesis; S. cerevisiae URA3; yeast auxotrophic marker, counterselectable with 5-fluoroorotic acid (5-FOA)
   8934..9149    -  promoter       URA3 promoter: S. cerevisiae URA3
   9157..9206    -  misc_feature   bom (fragment): basis of mobility region from pBR322
   9308..1       -  CDS            rop (fragment) (across the origin): Rop protein, which maintains plasmids at low copy number; rop
>Addgene plasmid #123621 | pDDGFP-Leu2d-GgKDELR2 R47K | addgene full sequence | sequence record 240534 | Addgene NGS Result
GACGAAAGGGCCTCGTGATACGCCTATTTTTATAGGTTAATGTCATGATAATAATGGTTTCTTAGTATGA
TCCAATATCAAAGGAAATGATAGCATTGAAGGATGAGACTAATCCAATTGAGGAGTGGCAGCATATAGAA
CAGCTAAAGGGTAGTGCTGAAGGAAGCATACGATACCCCGCATGGAATGGGATAATATCACAGGAGGTAC
TAGACTACCTTTCATCCTACATAAATAGACGCATATAAGTACGCATTTAAGCATAAACACGCACTATGCC
GTTCTTCTCATGTATATATATATACAGGCAACACGCAGATATAGGTGCGACGTGAACAGTGAGCTGTATG
TGCGCAGCTCGCGTTGCATTTTCGGAAGCGCTCGTTTTCGGAAACGCTTTGAAGTTCCTATTCCGAAGTT
CCTATTCTCTAGAAAGTATAGGAACTTCAGAGCGCTTTTGAAAACCAAAAGCGCTCTGAAGACGCACTTT
CAAAAAACCAAAAACGCACCGGACTGTAACGAGCTACTAAAATATTGCGAATACCGCTTCCACAAACATT
GCTCAAAAGTATCTCTTTGCTATATATCTCTGTGCTATATCCCTATATAACCTACCCATCCACCTTTCGC
TCCTTGAACTTGCATCTAAACTCGACCTCTACATTTTTTATGTTTATCTCTAGTATTACTCTTTAGACAA
AAAAATTGTAGTAAGAACTATTCATAGAGTGAATCGAAAACAATACGAAAATGTAAACATTTCCTATACG
TAGTATATAGAGACAAAATAGAAGAAACCGTTCATAATTTTCTGACCAATGAAGAATCATCAACGCTATC
ACTTTCTGTTCACAAAGTATGCGCAATCCACATCGGTATAGAATATAATCGGGGATGCCTTTATCTTGAA
AAAATGCACCCGCAGCTTCGCTAGTAATCAGTAAACGCGGGAAGTGGAGTCAGGCTTTTTTTATGGAAGA
GAAAATAGACACCAAAGTAGCCTTCTTCTAACCTTAACGGACCTACAGTGCAAAAAGTTATCAAGAGACT
GCATTATAGAGCGCACAAAGGAGAAAAAAAGTAATCTAAGATGCTTTGTTAGAAAAATAGCGCTCTCGGG
ATGCATTTTTGTAGAACAAAAAAGAAGTATAGATTCTTTGTTGGTAAAATAGCGCTCTCGCGTTGCATTT
CTGTTCTGTAAAAATGCAGCTCAGATTCTTTGTTTGAAAAATTAGCGCTCTCGCGTTGCATTTTTGTTTT
ACAAAAATGAAGCACAGATTCTTCGTTGGTAAAATAGCGCTTTCGCGTTGCATTTCTGTTCTGTAAAAAT
GCAGCTCAGATTCTTTGTTTGAAAAATTAGCGCTCTCGCGTTGCATTTTTGTTCTACAAAATGAAGCACA
GATGCTTCGTTCAGGTGGCACTTTTCGGGGAAATGTGCGCGGAACCCCTATTTGTTTATTTTTCTAAATA
CATTCAAATATGTATCCGCTCATGAGACAATAACCCTGATAAATGCTTCAATAATATTGAAAAAGGAAGA
GTATGAGTATTCAACATTTCCGTGTCGCCCTTATTCCCTTTTTTGCGGCATTTTGCCTTCCTGTTTTTGC
TCACCCAGAAACGCTGGTGAAAGTAAAAGATGCTGAAGATCAGTTGGGTGCACGAGTGGGTTACATCGAA
CTGGATCTCAACAGCGGTAAGATCCTTGAGAGTTTTCGCCCCGAAGAACGTTTTCCAATGATGAGCACTT
TTAAAGTTCTGCTATGTGGCGCGGTATTATCCCGTATTGACGCCGGGCAAGAGCAACTCGGTCGCCGCAT
ACACTATTCTCAGAATGACTTGGTTGAGTACTCACCAGTCACAGAAAAGCATCTTACGGATGGCATGACA
GTAAGAGAATTATGCAGTGCTGCCATAACCATGAGTGATAACACTGCGGCCAACTTACTTCTGACAACGA
TCGGAGGACCGAAGGAGCTAACCGCTTTTTTGCACAACATGGGGGATCATGTAACTCGCCTTGATCGTTG
GGAACCGGAGCTGAATGAAGCCATACCAAACGACGAGCGTGACACCACGATGCCTGTAGCAATGGCAACA
ACGTTGCGCAAACTATTAACTGGCGAACTACTTACTCTAGCTTCCCGGCAACAATTAATAGACTGGATGG
AGGCGGATAAAGTTGCAGGACCACTTCTGCGCTCGGCCCTTCCGGCTGGCTGGTTTATTGCTGATAAATC
TGGAGCCGGTGAGCGTGGGTCTCGCGGTATCATTGCAGCACTGGGGCCAGATGGTAAGCCCTCCCGTATC
GTAGTTATCTACACGACGGGGAGTCAGGCAACTATGGATGAACGAAATAGACAGATCGCTGAGATAGGTG
CCTCACTGATTAAGCATTGGTAACTGTCAGACCAAGTTTACTCATATATACTTTAGATTGATTTAAAACT
TCATTTTTAATTTAAAAGGATCTAGGTGAAGATCCTTTTTGATAATCTCATGACCAAAATCCCTTAACGT
GAGTTTTCGTTCCACTGAGCGTCAGACCCCGTAGAAAAGATCAAAGGATCTTCTTGAGATCCTTTTTTTC
TGCGCGTAATCTGCTGCTTGCAAACAAAAAAACCACCGCTACCAGCGGTGGTTTGTTTGCCGGATCAAGA
GCTACCAACTCTTTTTCCGAAGGTAACTGGCTTCAGCAGAGCGCAGATACCAAATACTGTTCTTCTAGTG
TAGCCGTAGTTAGGCCACCACTTCAAGAACTCTGTAGCACCGCCTACATACCTCGCTCTGCTAATCCTGT
TACCAGTGGCTGCTGCCAGTGGCGATAAGTCGTGTCTTACCGGGTTGGACTCAAGACGATAGTTACCGGA
TAAGGCGCAGCGGTCGGGCTGAACGGGGGGTTCGTGCACACAGCCCAGCTTGGAGCGAACGACCTACACC
GAACTGAGATACCTACAGCGTGAGCTATGAGAAAGCGCCACGCTTCCCGAAGGGAGAAAGGCGGACAGGT
ATCCGGTAAGCGGCAGGGTCGGAACAGGAGAGCGCACGAGGGAGCTTCCAGGGGGAAACGCCTGGTATCT
TTATAGTCCTGTCGGGTTTCGCCACCTCTGACTTGAGCGTCGATTTTTGTGATGCTCGTCAGGGGGGCGG
AGCCTATGGAAAAACGCCAGCAACGCGGCCTTTTTACGGTTCCTGGCCTTTTGCTGGCCTTTTGCTCACA
TGTTCTTTCCTGCGTTATCCCCTGATTCTGTGGATAACCGTATTACCGCCTTTGAGTGAGCTGATACCGC
TCGCCGCAGCCGAACGACCGAGCGCAGCGAGTCAGTGAGCGAGGAAGCGGAAGAGCGCCCAATACGCAAA
CCGCCTCTCCCCGCGCGTTGGCCGATTCATTAATGCAGCTGGCACGACAGGTTTCCCGACTGGAAAGCGG
GCAGTGAGCGCAACGCAATTAATGTGAGTTAGCTCACTCATTAGGCACCCCAGGCTTTACACTTTATGCT
TCCGGCTCGTATGTTGTGTGGAATTGTGAGCGGATAACAATTTCACACAGGAAACAGCTATGACCATGAT
TACGCCAAGCGCGCAATTAACCCTCACTAAAGGGAACAAAAGCTGGAGCTCTAGTACGGATTAGAAGCCG
CCGAGCGGGTGACAGCCCTCCGAAGGAAGACTCTCCTCCGTGCGTCCTCGTCTTCACCGGTCGCGTTCCT
GAAACGCAGATGTGCCTCGCGCCGCACTGCTCCGAACAATAAAGATTCTACAATACTAGCTTTTATGGTT
ATGAAGAGGAAAAATTGGCAGTAACCTGGCCCCACAAACCTTCAAATGAACGAATCAAATTAACAACCAT
AGGATGATAATGCGATTAGTTTTTTAGCCTTATTTCTGGGGTAATTAATCAGCGAAGCGATGATTTTTGA
TCTATTAACAGATATATAAATGCAAAAACTGCATAACCACTTTAACTAATACTTTCAACATTTTCGGTTT
GTATTACTTCTTATTCAAATGTAATAAAAGTATCAACAAAAAATTGTTAATATACCTCTATACTTTAACG
TCAAGGAGAAAAAACCCCGGATTCTAGAACTAGTGGATCCCCCATGAACATCTTCAGATTGACCGGTGAT
TTGTCTCATTTGGCTGCCATTATTATCCTGTTGTTGAAGATCTGGAAGTCTAGATCTTGTGCTGGTATTT
CTGGTAAGTCTCAGTTGTTGTTTGCTTTGGTTTTCACCACCAAATACTTGGATTTGTTCACCTCCTTCAT
CAGCTTGTACAACACTTCTATGAAGCTGATCTACATTGCTTGTTCTTACGCTACCGTTTACCTGATCTAT
ATGAAGTTCAAGGCTACCTACGATGGTAACCATGATACTTTCAGAGTCGAATTCTTGATCGTTCCAGTTG
GTGGTTTGTCTTTCTTGGTTAATCACGATTTCTCCCCATTGGAAATTTTGTGGACTTTCTCCATCTACTT
GGAATCCGTTGCTATTTTGCCACAGTTGTTCATGATTTCTAAGACCGGTGAAGCTGAAACCATTACTACT
CACTACTTGTTTTTCTTGGGCTTGTATAGAGCCTTGTACTTGGTTAACTGGATTTGGAGGTATTACTTCG
AAGGTTTCTTCGATTTGATTGCTGTTGTTGCTGGTGTTGTTCAAACTGTCTTGTACTGTGATTTCTTCTA
CTTGTACGTTACCAAGGTCTTGAAGGGTAAGAAATTGTCTTTGCCAGCTGGGGAAAATTTATATTTTCAA
GGTCAATTTTCTAAAGGTGAAGAATTATTCACTGGCGTTGTCCCAATTTTGGTTGAATTAGATGGTGATG
TTAATGGTCACAAATTTTCTGTCTCCGGTGAAGGTGAAGGTGACGCTACTTACGGTAAATTGACCTTAAA
ATTTATTTGTACTACTGGTAAATTGCCAGTTCCATGGCCAACCTTAGTCACTACTTTCGGTTATGGTGTT
CAATGTTTTGCGAGATACCCAGATCATATGAAACAACATGACTTTTTCAAGTCTGCCATGCCAGAAGGTT
ATGTTCAAGAAAGAACTATTTTTTTCAAAGATGACGGTAACTACAAGACCAGAGCTGAAGTCAAGTTTGA
AGGTGATACCTTAGTTAATAGAATCGAATTAAAAGGTATTGATTTTAAAGAAGATGGTAACATTTTAGGT
CACAAATTGGAATACAACTATAACTCTCACAATGTTTACATCATGGCTGACAAACAAAAGAATGGTATCA
AAGTTAACTTCAAAATTAGACACAACATTGAAGATGGTTCTGTTCAATTAGCTGACCATTATCAACAAAA
TACTCCAATTGGTGATGGTCCAGTCTTGTTACCAGACAACCATTACTTATCCACTCAATCTGCCTTATCC
AAAGATCCAAACGAAAAGAGAGACCACATGGTCTTGTTAGAATTTGTTACTGCTGCTGGTATTACCCATG
GTATGGATGAATTGTACAAACACCACCACCATCATCATCATCATTAACTGCAGGAATTCGATATCAAGCT
TATCGATACCGTCGACCTCGAGTCATGTAATTAGTTATGTCACGCTTACATTCACGCCCTCCCCCCACAT
CCGCTCTAACCGAAAAGGAAGGAGTTAGACAACCTGAAGTCTAGGTCCCTATTTATTTTTTTATAGTTAT
GTTAGTATTAAGAACGTTATTTATATTTCAAATTTTTCTTTTTTTTCTGTACAGACGCGTGTACGCATGT
AACATTATACTGAAAACCTTGCTTGAGAAGGTTTTGGGACGCTCGAAGGCTTTAATTTGCGGCCGGTACC
CAATTCGCCCTATAGTGAGTCGTATTACGCGCGCTCACTGGCCGTCGTTTTACAACGTCGTGACTGGGAA
AACCCTGGCGTTACCCAACTTAATCGCCTTGCAGCACATCCCCCTTTCGCCAGCTGGCGTAATAGCGAAG
AGGCCCGCACCGATCGCCCTTCCCAACAGTTGCGCAGCCTGAATGGCGAATGG
[124 nt withheld, positions 6004-6127]
CGCCGGCAAATGGTCAGGTCATTGAGTGTTTTTTATTTGTTGTATTTTTTTTTTTTTAGAGAAAATCCTC
CAATATATAAATTAGGAATCATAGTTTCATGATTTTCTGTTACACCTAACTTTTTGTGTGGTGCCCTCCT
CCTTGTCAATATTAATGTTAAAGTGCAATTCTTTTTCCTTATCACGTTGAGCCATTAGTATCAATTTGCT
TACCTGTATTCCTTTACATCCTCCTTTTTCTCCTTCTTGATAAATGTATGTAGATTGCGTATATAGTTTC
GTCTACCCTATGAACATATTCCATTTTGTAATTTCGTGTCGTTTCTATTATGAATTTCATTTATAAAGTT
TATGTACAAATATCATAAAAAAAGAGAATCTTTTTAAGCAAGGATTTTCTTAACTTCTTCGGCGACAGCA
TCACCGACTTCGGTGGTACTGTTGGAACCACCTAAATCACCAGTTCTGATACCTGCATCCAAAACCTTTT
TAACTGCATCTTCAATGGCCTTACCTTCTTCAGGCAAGTTCAATGACAATTTCAACATCATTGCAGCAGA
CAAGATAGTGGCGATAGGGTTGACCTTATTCTTTGGCAAATCTGGAGCAGAACCGTGGCATGGTTCGTAC
AAACCAAATGCGGTGTTCTTGTCTGGCAAAGAGGCCAAGGACGCAGATGGCAACAAACCCAAGGAACCTG
GGATAACGGAGGCTTCATCGGAGATGATATCACCAAACATGTTGCTGGTGATTATAATACCATTTAGGTG
GGTTGGGTTCTTAACTAGGATCATGGCGGCAGAATCAATCAATTGATGTTGAACCTTCAATGTAGGGAAT
TCGTTCTTGATGGTTTCCTCCACAGTTTTTCTCCATAATCTTGAAGAGGCCAAAACATTAGCTTTATCCA
AGGACCAAATAGGCAATGGTGGCTCATGTTGTAGGGCCATGAAAGCGGCCATTCTTGTGATTCTTTGCAC
TTCTGGAACGGTGTATTGTTCACTATCCCAAGCGACACCATCACCATCGTCTTCCTTTCTCTTACCAAAG
TAAATACCTCCCACTAATTCTCTGACAACAACGAAGTCAGTACCTTTAGCAAATTGTGGCTTGATTGGAG
ATAAGTCTAAAAGAGAGTCGGATGCAAAGTTACATGGTCTTAAGTTGGCGTACAATTGAAGTTCTTTACG
GATTTTTAGTAAACCTTGTTCAGGTCTAACACTACCGGTACCCCATTTAGGACCACCCACAGCACCTAAC
AAAACGGCATCAGCCTTCTTGGAGGCTTCCAGCGCCTCATCTGGAAGTGGAACACCTGTAGCATCGATAG
CAGCACCACCAATTAAATGATTTTCGAAATCGAACTTGACATTGGAACGAACATCAGAAATAGCTTTAAG
AACCTTAATGGCTTCGGCTGTGATTTCTTGACCAACGTGGTCACCTGGCAAAACGACGATCTTCTTAGGG
GCAGACATTACAATGGTATATCCTTGAAATATATATAAAAAAAGGCGCCTTAGACCGCTCGGCCAAACAA
C
[91 nt withheld, positions 7669-7759]
A
[49 nt withheld, positions 7761-7809]
CCTTTGACGTTGGAGTCCACGTTCTTT
[37 nt withheld, positions 7837-7873]
ACCCTATCTCGGTCTATTCTTTTGATTTATAAGGGATTTTGCCGATTTCGGCCTATTGGTTAAAAAATGA
GCTGATTTAACAAAAATTTAACGCGAATTTTAACAAAATATTAACGCTTACAATTTCCTGATGCGGTATT
TTCTCCTTACGCATCTGTGCGGTATTTCACACCGCATAGGGTAATAACTGATATAATTAAATTGAAGCTC
TAATTTGTGAGTTTAGTATACATGCATTTACTTATAATACAGTTTTTTAGTTTTGCTGGCCGCATCTTCT
CAAATATGCTTCCCAGCCTGCTTTTCTGTAACGTTCACCCTCTACCTTAGCATCCCTTCCCTTTGCAAAT
AGTCCTCTTCCAACAATAATAATGTCAGATCCTGTAGAGACCACATCATCCACGGTTCTATACTGTTGAC
CCAATGCGTCTCCCTTGTCATCTAAACCCACACCGGGTGTCATAATCAACCAATCGTAACCTTCATCTCT
TCCACCCATGTCTCTTTGAGCAATAAAGCCGATAACAAAATCTTTGTCGCTCTTCGCAATGTCAACAGTA
CCCTTAGTATATTCTCCAGTAGATAGGGAGCCCTTGCATGACAATTCTGCTAACATCAAAAGGCCTCTAG
GTTCCTTTGTTACTTCTTCTGCCGCCTGCTTCAAACCGCTAACAATACCTGGGCCCACCACACCGTGTGC
ATTCGTAATGTCTGCCCATTCTGCTATTCTGTATACACCCGCAGAGTACTGCAATTTGACTGTATTACCA
ATGTCAGCAAATTTTCTGTCTTCGAAGAGTAAAAAATTGTACTTGGCGGATAATGCCTTTAGCGGCTTAA
CTGTGCCCTCCATGGAAAAATCAGTCAAGATATCCACATGTGTTTTTAGTAAACAAATTTTGGGACCTAA
TGCTTCAACTAACTCCAGTAATTCCTTGGTGGTACGAACATCCAATGAAGCACACAAGTTTGTTTGCTTT
TCGTGCATGATATTAAATAGCTTGGCAGCAACAGGACTAGGATGAGTAGCAGCACGTTCCTTATATGTAG
CTTTCGACATGATTTATCTTCGTTTCCTGCAGGTTTTTGTTCTGTGCAGTTGGGTTAAGAATACTGGGCA
ATTTCATGTTTCTTCAACACTACATATGCGTATATATACCAATCTAAGTCTGTGCTCCTTCCTTCGTTCT
TCCTTCTGTTCGGAGATTACCGAATCAAAAAAATTTCAAGGAAACCGAAATCAAAAAAAAGAATAAAAAA
AAAATGATGAATTGAAAAGGTGGTATGGTGCACTCTCAGTACAATCTGCTCTGATGCCGCATAGTTAAGC
CAGCCCCGACACCCGCCAACACCCGCTGACGCGCCCTGACGGGCTTGTCTGCTCCCGGCATCCGCTTACA
GACAAGCTGTGACCGTCTCCGGGAGCTGCATGTGTCAGAGGTTTTCACCGTCATCACCGAAACGCGCGA
